>Addgene plasmid #242538 | pEP0004_pIVTRup(BsmBI)_AncBE4max | addgene full sequence | sequence record 493694 | Addgene NGS Result
TCTGGCCATGCCCTTCTTCTCTCCCTTGCACCTGTACCTCTTGGTCTTTGAATAAAGCCTGAGTAGGAAG
TGAGGGTCTAGAAAAAAAAAAAAAAAAAAAAAAAAAAAAAAAAAAAAAAAAAAAAAAAAAAAAAAAAAAA
AAAAAAAAAAAAAAATGAGACGCGATCAATAACCGACACTCCTGCGTCGCCTACGCGCTACGATCTGCAG
AATTCCAGCACACTGGCGGCCGTTACTAGTGGATCCGAGCTCGGTACCAAGCTTGGCGTAATCATGGTCA
TAGCTGTTTCCTGTGTGAAATTGTTATCCGCTCACAATTCCACACAACATACGAGCCGGAAGCATAAAGT
GTAAAGCCTGGGGTGCCTAATGAGTGAGCTAACTCACATTAATTGCGTTGCGCTCACTGCCCGCTTTCCA
GTCGGGAAACCTGTCGTGCCAGCTGCATTAATGAATCGGCCAACGCGCGGGGAGAGGCGGTTTGCGTATT
GGGCGCTCTTCCGCTTCCTCGCTCACTGACTCGCTGCGCTCGGTCGTTCGGCTGCGGCGAGCGGTATCAG
CTCACTCAAAGGCGGTAATACGGTTATCCACAGAATCAGGGGATAACGCAGGAAAGAACATGTGAGCAAA
AGGCCAGCAAAAGGCCAGGAACCGTAAAAAGGCCGCGTTGCTGGCGTTTTTCCATAGGCTCCGCCCCCCT
GACGAGCATCACAAAAATCGACGCTCAAGTCAGAGGTGGCGAAACCCGACAGGACTATAAAGATACCAGG
CGTTTCCCCCTGGAAGCTCCCTCGTGCGCTCTCCTGTTCCGACCCTGCCGCTTACCGGATACCTGTCCGC
CTTTCTCCCTTCGGGAAGCGTGGCGCTTTCTCATAGCTCACGCTGTAGGTATCTCAGTTCGGTGTAGGTC
GTTCGCTCCAAGCTGGGCTGTGTGCACGAACCCCCCGTTCAGCCCGACCGCTGCGCCTTATCCGGTAACT
ATCGTCTTGAGTCCAACCCGGTAAGACACGACTTATCGCCACTGGCAGCAGCCACTGGTAACAGGATTAG
CAGAGCGAGGTATGTAGGCGGTGCTACAGAGTTCTTGAAGTGGTGGCCTAACTACGGCTACACTAGAAGA
ACAGTATTTGGTATCTGCGCTCTGCTGAAGCCAGTTACCTTCGGAAAAAGAGTTGGTAGCTCTTGATCCG
GCAAACAAACCACCGCTGGTAGCGGTGGTTTTTTTGTTTGCAAGCAGCAGATTACGCGCAGAAAAAAAGG
ATCTCAAGAAGATCCTTTGATCTTTTCTACGGGGTCTGACGCTCAGTGGAACGAAAACTCACGTTAAGGG
ATTTTGGTCATGAGATTATCAAAAAGGATCTTCACCTAGATCCTTTTAAATTAAAAATGAAGTTTTAAAT
CAATCTAAAGTATATATGAGTAAACTTGGTCTGACAGTTACCAATGCTTAATCAGTGAGGCACCTATCTC
AGCGATCTGTCTATTTCGTTCATCCATAGTTGCCTGACTCCCCGTCGTGTAGATAACTACGATACGGGAG
GGCTTACCATCTGGCCCCAGTGCTGCAATGATACCGCGAGACCCACGCTCACCGGCTCCAGATTTATCAG
CAATAAACCAGCCAGCCGGAAGGGCCGAGCGCAGAAGTGGTCCTGCAACTTTATCCGCCTCCATCCAGTC
TATTAATTGTTGCCGGGAAGCTAGAGTAAGTAGTTCGCCAGTTAATAGTTTGCGCAACGTTGTTGCCATT
GCTACAGGCATCGTGGTGTCACGCTCGTCGTTTGGTATGGCTTCATTCAGCTCCGGTTCCCAACGATCAA
GGCGAGTTACATGATCCCCCATGTTGTGCAAAAAAGCGGTTAGCTCCTTCGGTCCTCCGATCGTTGTCAG
AAGTAAGTTGGCCGCAGTGTTATCACTCATGGTTATGGCAGCACTGCATAATTCTCTTACTGTCATGCCA
TCCGTAAGATGCTTTTCTGTGACTGGTGAGTACTCAACCAAGTCATTCTGAGAATAGTGTATGCGGCGAC
CGAGTTGCTCTTGCCCGGCGTCAATACGGGATAATACCGCGCCACATAGCAGAACTTTAAAAGTGCTCAT
CATTGGAAAACGTTCTTCGGGGCGAAAACTCTCAAGGATCTTACCGCTGTTGAGATCCAGTTCGATGTAA
CCCACTCGTGCACCCAACTGATCTTCAGCATCTTTTACTTTCACCAGCGTTTCTGGGTGAGCAAAAACAG
GAAGGCAAAATGCCGCAAAAAAGGGAATAAGGGCGACACGGAAATGTTGAATACTCATACTCTTCCTTTT
TCAATTCAGAAGAACTCGTCAAGAAGGCGATAGAAGGCGATGCGCTGCGAATCGGGAGCGGCGATACCGT
AAAGCACGAGGAAGCGGTCAGCCCATTCGCCGCCAAGCTCTTCAGCAATATCACGGGTAGCCAACGCTAT
GTCCTGATAGCGGTCCGCCACACCCAGCCGGCCACAGTCGATGAATCCAGAAAAGCGGCCATTTTCCACC
ATGATATTCGGCAAGCAGGCATCGCCATGGGTCACGACGAGATCCTCGCCGTCGGGCATGCGCGCCTTGA
GCCTGGCGAACAGTTCGGCTGGCGCGAGCCCCTGATGCTCTTCGTCCAGATCATCCTGATCGACAAGACC
GGCTTCCATCCGAGTACGTGCTCGCTCGATGCGATGTTTCGCTTGGTGGTCGAATGGGCAGGTAGCCGGA
TCAAGCGTATGCAGCCGCCGCATTGCATCAGCCATGATGGATACTTTCTCGGCAGGAGCAAGGTGGGATG
ACAGGAGATCCTGCCCCGGCACTTCGCCCAATAGCAGCCAGTCCCTTCCCGCTTCAGTGACAACGTCGAG
CACAGCTGCGCAAGGAACGCCCGTCGTGGCCAGCCACGATAGCCGCGCTGCCTCGTCCTGCAGTTCATTC
AGGGCACCGGACAGGTCGGTCTTGACAAAAAGAACCGGGCGCCCCTGCGCTGACAGCCGGAACACGGCGG
CATCAGAGCAGCCGATTGTCTGTTGTGCCCAGTCATAGCCGAATAGCCTCTCCACCCAAGCGGCCGGAGA
ACCTGCGTGCAATCCATCTTGTTCAATCATGCGAAACGATCCTCATCCTGTCTCTTGATCAGATCTTGAT
CCCCTGCGCCATCAGATCCTTGGCGGCAAGAAAGCCATCCAGTTTACTTTGCAGGGCTTCCCAACCTTAC
CAGAGGGCGCCCCAGCTGGCAATTCCGGTTCGCTTGCTGTCCATAAAACCGCCCAGTCTAGCTATCGCCA
TGTAAGCCCACTGCAAGCTACCTGCTTTCTCTTTGCGCTTGCGTTTTCCCTTGTCCAGATAGCCCAGTAG
CTGACATTCATCCGGGGTCAGCACCGTTTCTGCGGACTGGCTTTCTACGTGTTCCGCTTCCTTTAGCAGC
CCTTGCGCCCTGAATTTTGTTAAAATTCGCGTTAAATTTTTGTTAAATCAGCTCATTTTTTAACCAATAG
GCCGAAATCGGCAAAATCCCTTATAAATCAAAAGAATAGACCGAGATAGGGT
[37 nt withheld, positions 3553-3589]
AAAGAACGTGGACTCCAACGTCAAAGG
[49 nt withheld, positions 3617-3665]
T
[91 nt withheld, positions 3667-3757]
G
[124 nt withheld, positions 3759-3882]
CCATTCGCCATTCAGGCTGCGCAACTGTTGGGAAGGGCGATCGGTGCGGGCCTCTTCGCTATTACGCCAG
CTGGCGAAAGGGGGATGTGCTGCAAGGCGATTAAGTTGGGTAACGCCAGGGTTTTCCCAGTCACGACGTT
GTAAAACGACGGCCAGTGAATTGTAATACGACTCACTATAGGGCGAATTGGGCCCTCTAGATGCATGCTC
GAGCGGCCGCCAGTGTGATGGATTTGGACCCTCGTACAGAAGCTAATACGACTCACTATAGGGAAATAAG
AGAGAAAAGAAGAGTAAGAAGAAATATAAGAGCCACCATGAAACGGACAGCCGACGGAAGCGAGTTCGAG
TCACCAAAGAAGAAGCGGAAAGTCAGCAGTGAAACCGGACCAGTGGCAGTGGACCCAACCCTGAGGAGAC
GGATTGAGCCCCATGAATTTGAAGTGTTCTTTGACCCAAGGGAGCTGAGGAAGGAGACATGCCTGCTGTA
CGAGATCAAGTGGGGCACAAGCCACAAGATCTGGCGCCACAGCTCCAAGAACACCACAAAGCACGTGGAA
GTGAATTTCATCGAGAAGTTTACCTCCGAGCGGCACTTCTGCCCCTCTACCAGCTGTTCCATCACATGGT
TTCTGTCTTGGAGCCCTTGCGGCGAGTGTTCCAAGGCCATCACCGAGTTCCTGTCTCAGCACCCTAACGT
GACCCTGGTCATCTACGTGGCCCGGCTGTATCACCACATGGACCAGCAGAACAGGCAGGGCCTGCGCGAT
CTGGTGAATTCTGGCGTGACCATCCAGATCATGACAGCCCCAGAGTACGACTATTGCTGGCGGAACTTCG
TGAATTATCCACCTGGCAAGGAGGCACACTGGCCAAGATACCCACCCCTGTGGATGAAGCTGTATGCACT
GGAGCTGCACGCAGGAATCCTGGGCCTGCCTCCATGTCTGAATATCCTGCGGAGAAAGCAGCCCCAGCTG
ACATTTTTCACCATTGCTCTGCAGTCTTGTCACTATCAGCGGCTGCCTCCTCATATTCTGTGGGCTACAG
GCCTGAAGTCTGGAGGATCTAGCGGAGGATCCTCTGGCAGCGAGACACCAGGAACAAGCGAGTCAGCAAC
ACCAGAGAGCAGTGGCGGCAGCAGCGGCGGCAGCGACAAGAAGTACAGCATCGGCCTGGCCATCGGCACC
AACTCTGTGGGCTGGGCCGTGATCACCGACGAGTACAAGGTGCCCAGCAAGAAATTCAAGGTGCTGGGCA
ACACCGACCGGCACAGCATCAAGAAGAACCTGATCGGAGCCCTGCTGTTCGACAGCGGCGAAACAGCCGA
GGCCACCCGGCTGAAGAGAACCGCCAGAAGAAGATACACCAGACGGAAGAACCGGATCTGCTATCTGCAA
GAGATCTTCAGCAACGAGATGGCCAAGGTGGACGACAGCTTCTTCCACAGACTGGAAGAGTCCTTCCTGG
TGGAAGAGGATAAGAAGCACGAGCGGCACCCCATCTTCGGCAACATCGTGGACGAGGTGGCCTACCACGA
GAAGTACCCCACCATCTACCACCTGAGAAAGAAACTGGTGGACAGCACCGACAAGGCCGACCTGCGGCTG
ATCTATCTGGCCCTGGCCCACATGATCAAGTTCCGGGGCCACTTCCTGATCGAGGGCGACCTGAACCCCG
ACAACAGCGACGTGGACAAGCTGTTCATCCAGCTGGTGCAGACCTACAACCAGCTGTTCGAGGAAAACCC
CATCAACGCCAGCGGCGTGGACGCCAAGGCCATCCTGTCTGCCAGACTGAGCAAGAGCAGACGGCTGGAA
AATCTGATCGCCCAGCTGCCCGGCGAGAAGAAGAATGGCCTGTTCGGAAACCTGATTGCCCTGAGCCTGG
GCCTGACCCCCAACTTCAAGAGCAACTTCGACCTGGCCGAGGATGCCAAACTGCAGCTGAGCAAGGACAC
CTACGACGACGACCTGGACAACCTGCTGGCCCAGATCGGCGACCAGTACGCCGACCTGTTTCTGGCCGCC
AAGAACCTGTCCGACGCCATCCTGCTGAGCGACATCCTGAGAGTGAACACCGAGATCACCAAGGCCCCCC
TGAGCGCCTCTATGATCAAGAGATACGACGAGCACCACCAGGACCTGACCCTGCTGAAAGCTCTCGTGCG
GCAGCAGCTGCCTGAGAAGTACAAAGAGATTTTCTTCGACCAGAGCAAGAACGGCTACGCCGGCTACATT
GACGGCGGAGCCAGCCAGGAAGAGTTCTACAAGTTCATCAAGCCCATCCTGGAAAAGATGGACGGCACCG
AGGAACTGCTCGTGAAGCTGAACAGAGAGGACCTGCTGCGGAAGCAGCGGACCTTCGACAACGGCAGCAT
CCCCCACCAGATCCACCTGGGAGAGCTGCACGCCATTCTGCGGCGGCAGGAAGATTTTTACCCATTCCTG
AAGGACAACCGGGAAAAGATCGAGAAGATCCTGACCTTCCGCATCCCCTACTACGTGGGCCCTCTGGCCA
GGGGAAACAGCAGATTCGCCTGGATGACCAGAAAGAGCGAGGAAACCATCACCCCCTGGAACTTCGAGGA
AGTGGTGGACAAGGGCGCTTCCGCCCAGAGCTTCATCGAGCGGATGACCAACTTCGATAAGAACCTGCCC
AACGAGAAGGTGCTGCCCAAGCACAGCCTGCTGTACGAGTACTTCACCGTGTATAACGAGCTGACCAAAG
TGAAATACGTGACCGAGGGAATGAGAAAGCCCGCCTTCCTGAGCGGCGAGCAGAAAAAGGCCATCGTGGA
CCTGCTGTTCAAGACCAACCGGAAAGTGACCGTGAAGCAGCTGAAAGAGGACTACTTCAAGAAAATCGAG
TGCTTCGACTCCGTGGAAATCTCCGGCGTGGAAGATCGGTTCAACGCCTCCCTGGGCACATACCACGATC
TGCTGAAAATTATCAAGGACAAGGACTTCCTGGACAATGAGGAAAACGAGGACATTCTGGAAGATATCGT
GCTGACCCTGACACTGTTTGAGGACAGAGAGATGATCGAGGAACGGCTGAAAACCTATGCCCACCTGTTC
GACGACAAAGTGATGAAGCAGCTGAAGCGGCGGAGATACACCGGCTGGGGCAGGCTGAGCCGGAAGCTGA
TCAACGGCATCCGGGACAAGCAGTCCGGCAAGACAATCCTGGATTTCCTGAAGTCCGACGGCTTCGCCAA
CAGAAACTTCATGCAGCTGATCCACGACGACAGCCTGACCTTTAAAGAGGACATCCAGAAAGCCCAGGTG
TCCGGCCAGGGCGATAGCCTGCACGAGCACATTGCCAATCTGGCCGGCAGCCCCGCCATTAAGAAGGGCA
TCCTGCAGACAGTGAAGGTGGTGGACGAGCTCGTGAAAGTGATGGGCCGGCACAAGCCCGAGAACATCGT
GATCGAAATGGCCAGAGAGAACCAGACCACCCAGAAGGGACAGAAGAACAGCCGCGAGAGAATGAAGCGG
ATCGAAGAGGGCATCAAAGAGCTGGGCAGCCAGATCCTGAAAGAACACCCCGTGGAAAACACCCAGCTGC
AGAACGAGAAGCTGTACCTGTACTACCTGCAGAATGGGCGGGATATGTACGTGGACCAGGAACTGGACAT
CAACCGGCTGTCCGACTACGATGTGGACCATATCGTGCCTCAGAGCTTTCTGAAGGACGACTCCATCGAC
AACAAGGTGCTGACCAGAAGCGACAAGAACCGGGGCAAGAGCGACAACGTGCCCTCCGAAGAGGTCGTGA
AGAAGATGAAGAACTACTGGCGGCAGCTGCTGAACGCCAAGCTGATTACCCAGAGAAAGTTCGACAATCT
GACCAAGGCCGAGAGAGGCGGCCTGAGCGAACTGGATAAGGCCGGCTTCATCAAGAGACAGCTGGTGGAA
ACCCGGCAGATCACAAAGCACGTGGCACAGATCCTGGACTCCCGGATGAACACTAAGTACGACGAGAATG
ACAAGCTGATCCGGGAAGTGAAAGTGATCACCCTGAAGTCCAAGCTGGTGTCCGATTTCCGGAAGGATTT
CCAGTTTTACAAAGTGCGCGAGATCAACAACTACCACCACGCCCACGACGCCTACCTAAACGCCGTCGTG
GGAACCGCCCTGATCAAAAAGTACCCTAAGCTGGAAAGCGAGTTCGTGTACGGCGACTACAAGGTGTACG
ACGTGCGGAAGATGATCGCCAAGAGCGAGCAGGAAATCGGCAAGGCTACCGCCAAGTACTTCTTCTACAG
CAACATCATGAACTTTTTCAAGACCGAGATTACCCTGGCCAACGGCGAGATCCGGAAGCGGCCTCTGATC
GAGACAAACGGCGAAACCGGGGAGATCGTGTGGGATAAGGGCCGGGATTTTGCCACCGTGCGGAAAGTGC
TGAGCATGCCCCAAGTGAATATCGTGAAAAAGACCGAGGTGCAGACAGGCGGCTTCAGCAAAGAGTCTAT
CCTGCCCAAGAGGAACAGCGATAAGCTGATCGCCAGAAAGAAGGACTGGGACCCTAAGAAGTACGGCGGC
TTCGACAGCCCCACCGTGGCCTATTCTGTGCTGGTGGTGGCCAAAGTGGAAAAGGGCAAGTCCAAGAAAC
TGAAGAGTGTGAAAGAGCTGCTGGGGATCACCATCATGGAAAGAAGCAGCTTCGAGAAGAATCCCATCGA
CTTTCTGGAAGCCAAGGGCTACAAAGAAGTGAAAAAGGACCTGATCATCAAGCTGCCTAAGTACTCCCTG
TTCGAGCTGGAAAACGGCCGGAAGAGAATGCTGGCCTCTGCCGGCGAACTGCAGAAGGGAAACGAACTGG
CCCTGCCCTCCAAATATGTGAACTTCCTGTACCTGGCCAGCCACTATGAGAAGCTGAAGGGCTCCCCCGA
GGATAATGAGCAGAAACAGCTGTTTGTGGAACAGCACAAGCACTACCTGGACGAGATCATCGAGCAGATC
AGCGAGTTCTCCAAGAGAGTGATCCTGGCCGACGCTAATCTGGACAAAGTGCTGTCCGCCTACAACAAGC
ACCGGGATAAGCCCATCAGAGAGCAGGCCGAGAATATCATCCACCTGTTTACCCTGACCAATCTGGGAGC
CCCTGCCGCCTTCAAGTACTTTGACACCACCATCGACCGGAAGAGGTACACCAGCACCAAAGAGGTGCTG
GACGCCACCCTGATCCACCAGAGCATCACCGGCCTGTACGAGACACGGATCGACCTGTCTCAGCTGGGAG
GTGACAGCGGCGGGAGCGGCGGGAGCGGGGGGAGCACTAATCTGAGCGACATCATTGAGAAGGAGACTGG
GAAACAGCTGGTCATTCAGGAGTCCATCCTGATGCTGCCTGAGGAGGTGGAGGAAGTGATCGGCAACAAG
CCAGAGTCTGACATCCTGGTGCACACCGCCTACGACGAGTCCACAGATGAGAATGTGATGCTGCTGACCT
CTGACGCCCCCGAGTATAAGCCTTGGGCCCTGGTCATCCAGGATTCTAACGGCGAGAATAAGATCAAGAT
GCTGAGCGGAGGATCCGGAGGATCTGGAGGCAGCACCAACCTGTCTGACATCATCGAGAAGGAGACAGGC
AAGCAGCTGGTCATCCAGGAGAGCATCCTGATGCTGCCCGAAGAAGTCGAAGAAGTGATCGGAAACAAGC
CTGAGAGCGATATCCTGGTCCATACCGCCTACGACGAGAGTACCGACGAAAATGTGATGCTGCTGACATC
CGACGCCCCAGAGTATAAGCCCTGGGCTCTGGTCATCCAGGATTCCAACGGAGAGAACAAAATCAAAATG
CTGTCTGGCGGCTCAAAAAGAACCGCCGACGGCAGCGAATTCGAGCCCAAGAAGAAGAGGAAAGTCTGAA
TCGCTGCCTTCTGCGGGGCTTGCCT
Features (pLannotate 1.2.2; 17 found; start..end, strand, type, name):
    301..317     -  protein_bind   lac operator: The lac repressor binds to the lac operator to inhibit transcription in E. coli. This inhibition can be relieved by adding lactose or isopropyl-β-D-thiogalactopyranoside (IPTG). lac repressor encoded by lacI
    325..355     -  promoter       lac promoter: promoter for the E. coli lac operon
    370..391     -  protein_bind   CAP binding site: CAP binding activates transcription in the presence of cAMP. E. coli catabolite activator protein
    404..496     -  CDS            lacI (fragment): lac repressor; lacI; The lac repressor binds to the lac operator to inhibit transcription in E. coli. This inhibition can be relieved by adding lactose or isopropyl-β-D-thiogalactopyranoside (IPTG).
    679..1267    -  rep_origin     ori: high-copy-number ColE1/pMB1/pBR322/pUC origin of replication
   1438..2298    -  CDS            AmpR: β-lactamase; bla; confers resistance to ampicillin, carbenicillin, and related antibiotics
   2299..2315    -  promoter       AmpR promoter (fragment): bla
   2319..3110    -  CDS            neo: KKA2_KLEPN - Also known as kan, nptII. Experimental evidence at protein level: Swiss-Prot protein existence level 1. Resistance to kanamycin, neomycin, paromomycin, ribostamycin, butirosin and gentamicin B. From Klebsiella pneumoniae.
   3142..3441    -  CDS            tnpA (fragment): TN5P_ECOLX - Also known as tnp. Experimental evidence at protein level: Swiss-Prot protein existence level 1. Mediates transposition of transposon Tn5 by a 'cut and paste' mechanism. First, the monomeric transposase binds the 19 bp inverted DNA repeats flanking the transposon. Then, dimerization of the DNA- bound transposase creates a synaptic DNA complex. After nicking of the first DNA strand, excision of the transposon proceeds through a series of intermediates. The transposase then mediates the insertion of the transposon at a new site by strand transfer. The activity of the wild- type tran
   3454..3882    -  rep_origin     f1 ori (sequence partly withheld): f1 bacteriophage origin of replication; arrow indicates direction of (+) strand synthesis
   3886..4043    -  CDS            lacZα (fragment): LacZα fragment of β-galactosidase; lacZ fragment
   4046..4064    +  promoter       T7 promoter: promoter for bacteriophage T7 RNA polymerase
   4136..4154    +  promoter       T7 promoter: promoter for bacteriophage T7 RNA polymerase
   4257..4940    +  CDS            Apobec1: ABEC1_RAT - Experimental evidence at protein level: Swiss-Prot protein existence level 1. Catalytic component of the apolipoprotein B mRNA editing enzyme complex which is responsible for the postranscriptional editing of a CAA codon for Gln to a UAA codon for stop in the APOB mRNA. May also play a role in the epigenetic regulation of gene expression by participating in DNA demethylation. From Rattus norvegicus (Rat).
   5037..6638    +  CDS            dCas9(N): N-terminal portion of catalytically inactive Streptococcus pyogenes dCas9 carrying the D10A mutation (Zetsche et al., 2015)
   6639..9133    +  CDS            Cas9(C) (fragment): C-terminal portion of Streptococcus pyogenes Cas9 (Zetsche et al., 2015)
   9447..9695    +  CDS            UGI: UNGI_BPPB2 - Experimental evidence at protein level: Swiss-Prot protein existence level 1. This protein binds specifically and reversibly to the host uracil-DNA glycosylase, preventing removal of uracil residues from PBS2 DNA by the host uracil-excision repair system. From Bacillus phage PBS2 (Bacteriophage PBS2).
