[The description below was written by a language model from this plasmid's Addgene catalogue record and pLannotate feature annotations shown in this document.]
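Description:
pEP0004_pIVTRup(BsmBI)_AncBE4max is a template plasmid for in vitro transcription (IVT) of mRNA encoding the cytosine base editor AncBE4max. It is built on the pIVTRup(BsmBI) backbone and propagated in E. coli as a high-copy plasmid through a ColE1/pUC-type origin, with ampicillin selection from the β-lactamase gene. The annotated sequence (9,787 nt) also contains a neo/nptII kanamycin-resistance coding sequence with an adjacent Tn5 transposase fragment, an f1 phage origin, and remnants of a lac cloning region (lac promoter and operator, CAP site, lacI and lacZα fragments). These appear to be inherited backbone elements, and only ampicillin is listed as the selection.

The payload is a roughly 5.6 kb insert introduced by Gibson cloning and derived from a previously published AncBE4max plasmid. Two T7 promoter annotations lie just upstream of the coding region, so T7 RNA polymerase can transcribe it in vitro. The open reading frame starts with a deaminase domain that the annotation tool matches to rat APOBEC1, in keeping with AncBE4max using an ancestrally reconstructed APOBEC-type deaminase. Next comes Streptococcus pyogenes Cas9, annotated in two contiguous parts and carrying the D10A mutation, which makes it a nickase recognising NGG PAMs. One uracil glycosylase inhibitor (UGI) is annotated near the C-terminus, and an unannotated gap before it may hold further elements the table does not resolve. The deaminase converts cytosine to uracil in the sgRNA-targeted strand, and UGI blocks uracil excision, favouring C-to-T outcomes. The table does not annotate UTRs, a poly(A) tract or nuclear localisation signals. The associated publication concerns CRISPR-based enhancement of CAR T cells, suggesting the mRNA serves for transient base-editor delivery, though the record states only "IVT".
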