Addgene plasmid #242538: pEP0004_pIVTRup(BsmBI)_AncBE4max
Purpose: IVT
Depositing lab: Christoph Bock & Paul Datlinger. Depositing organization: CeMM Research Center for Molecular Medicine. Publication: Systematic discovery of CRISPR-boosted CAR T cell immunotherapies. Datlinger P, Pankevich EV, Arnold CD, Pranckevicius N, Lin J, Romanovskaia D, Schaefer M, Piras F, Orts AC, Nemc A, Biesaga PN, Chan M, Neuwirth T, Artemov AV, Li W, Ladstatter S, Krausgruber T, Bock C. Nature. 2025 Oct;646(8086):963-972. doi: 10.1038/s41586-025-09507-9. Epub 2025 Sep 24. PubMed 40993398.
Backbone
  Vector backbone: pIVTRup(BsmBI)
  Vector type: CRISPR
Growth in bacteria
  Bacterial resistance: Ampicillin, 100 μg/mL
  Growth temperature: 37°C
  Growth strain: DH5alpha
  Copy number: High Copy
Gene/Insert
  Gene/Insert name: AncBE4max (NGG-CBE)
  Species: Other
  Insert size (bp): 5556
  Mutation: D10A
  Cloning method: Gibson Cloning
Resource information
  A portion of this plasmid was derived from a plasmid made by: 10.1038/nbt.4172 (Koblan et al. Nature 2018)
Terms and licenses: Academic/Nonprofit Terms; Industry Terms: Not Available to Industry
Depositor comments: Source insert Addgene ID 112094
How to cite: pEP0004_pIVTRup(BsmBI)_AncBE4max was a gift from Christoph Bock & Paul Datlinger (Addgene plasmid # 242538 ; http://n2t.net/addgene:242538 ; RRID:Addgene_242538)
